>Addgene plasmid #143546 | TFORF1800 | addgene full sequence | sequence record 392308 | Addgene NGS Result
TTAATGTAGTCTTATGCAATACTCTTGTAGTCTTGCAACATGGTAACGATGAGTTAGCAACATGCCTTAC
AAGGAGAGAAAAAGCACCGTGCATGCCGATTGGTGGAAGTAAGGTGGTACGATCGTGCCTTATTAGGAAG
GCAACAGACGGGTCTGACATGGATTGGACGAACCACTGAATTGCCGCATTGCAGAGATATTGTATTTAAG
TGCCTAGCTCGATACATAAACGGGTCTCTCTGGTTAGACCAGATCTGAGCCTGGGAGCTCTCTGGCTAAC
TAGGGAACCCACTGCTTAAGCCTCAATAAAGCTTGCCTTGAGTGCTTCAAGTAGTGTGTGCCCGTCTGTT
GTGTGACTCTGGTAACTAGAGATCCCTCAGACCCTTTTAGTCAGTGTGGAAAATCTCTAGCAGTGGCGCC
CGAACAGGGACTTGAAAGCGAAAGGGAAACCAGAGGAGCTCTCTCGACGCAGGACTCGGCTTGCTGAAGC
GCGCACGGCAAGAGGCGAGGGGCGGCGACTGGTGAGTACGCCAAAAATTTTGACTAGCGGAGGCTAGAAG
GAGAGAGATGGGTGCGAGAGCGTCAGTATTAAGCGGGGGAGAATTAGATCGCGATGGGAAAAAATTCGGT
TAAGGCCAGGGGGAAAGAAAAAATATAAATTAAAACATATAGTATGGGCAAGCAGGGAGCTAGAACGATT
CGCAGTTAATCCTGGCCTGTTAGAAACATCAGAAGGCTGTAGACAAATACTGGGACAGCTACAACCATCC
CTTCAGACAGGATCAGAAGAACTTAGATCATTATATAATACAGTAGCAACCCTCTATTGTGTGCATCAAA
GGATAGAGATAAAAGACACCAAGGAAGCTTTAGACAAGATAGAGGAAGAGCAAAACAAAAGTAAGACCAC
CGCACAGCAAGCGGCCGCTGATCTTCAGACCTGGAGGAGGAGATATGAGGGACAATTGGAGAAGTGAATT
ATATAAATATAAAGTAGTAAAAATTGAACCATTAGGAGTAGCACCCACCAAGGCAAAGAGAAGAGTGGTG
CAGAGAGAAAAAAGAGCAGTGGGAATAGGAGCTTTGTTCCTTGGGTTCTTGGGAGCAGCAGGAAGCACTA
TGGGCGCAGCGTCAATGACGCTGACGGTACAGGCCAGACAATTATTGTCTGGTATAGTGCAGCAGCAGAA
CAATTTGCTGAGGGCTATTGAGGCGCAACAGCATCTGTTGCAACTCACAGTCTGGGGCATCAAGCAGCTC
CAGGCAAGAATCCTGGCTGTGGAAAGATACCTAAAGGATCAACAGCTCCTGGGGATTTGGGGTTGCTCTG
GAAAACTCATTTGCACCACTGCTGTGCCTTGGAATGCTAGTTGGAGTAATAAATCTCTGGAACAGATTTG
GAATCACACGACCTGGATGGAGTGGGACAGAGAAATTAACAATTACACAAGCTTAATACACTCCTTAATT
GAAGAATCGCAAAACCAGCAAGAAAAGAATGAACAAGAATTATTGGAATTAGATAAATGGGCAAGTTTGT
GGAATTGGTTTAACATAACAAATTGGCTGTGGTATATAAAATTATTCATAATGATAGTAGGAGGCTTGGT
AGGTTTAAGAATAGTTTTTGCTGTACTTTCTATAGTGAATAGAGTTAGGCAGGGATATTCACCATTATCG
TTTCAGACCCACCTCCCAACCCCGAGGGGACCCATGCATTGCATCTCAATTAGTCAGCAACCAGGTGTGG
AAAGTCCCCAGGCTCCCCAGCAGGCAGAAGTATGCAAAGCATGCGTCTCAATTAGTCAGCAACCATAGTC
CCGCCCCTAACTCCGCCCATCCCGCCCCTAACTCCGCCCAGTTCCGCCCATTCTCCGCCCCATGGCTGAC
TAATTTTTTTTATTTATGCAGAGGCCGAGGCCGCCTCGGCCTCTGAGCTATTCCAGAAGTAGTGAGGAGG
CTTTTTTGGAGGCCTAGGCTTTTGCAAAAAGCTTTCTAGAGGTACCACCGGAGCTTACCATGACCGAGTA
CAAGCCCACGGTGCGCCTCGCCACCCGCGACGACGTCCCCAGGGCCGTACGCACCCTCGCCGCCGCGTTC
GCCGACTACCCCGCCACGCGCCACACCGTCGATCCGGACCGCCACATCGAGCGGGTCACCGAGCTGCAAG
AACTCTTCCTCACGCGCGTCGGGCTCGACATCGGCAAGGTGTGGGTCGCGGACGACGGCGCCGCCGTGGC
GGTCTGGACCACGCCGGAGAGCGTCGAAGCGGGGGCGGTGTTCGCCGAGATCGGCCCGCGCATGGCCGAG
TTGAGCGGTTCCCGGCTGGCCGCGCAGCAACAGATGGAAGGCCTCCTGGCGCCGCACCGGCCCAAGGAGC
CCGCGTGGTTCCTGGCCACCGTCGGCGTCTCGCCCGACCACCAGGGCAAGGGTCTGGGCAGCGCCGTCGT
GCTCCCCGGAGTGGAGGCGGCCGAGCGCGCCGGGGTGCCCGCCTTCCTGGAGACCTCCGCGCCCCGCAAC
CTCCCCTTCTACGAGCGGCTCGGCTTCACCGTCACCGCCGACGTCGAGGTGCCCGAAGGACCGCGCACCT
GGTGCATGACCCGCAAGCCCGGTGCCAGTTAACGAATTCTAGATCTTGAGACAAATGGCAGTATTCATCC
ACAATTTTAAAAGAAAAGGGGGGATTGGGGGGTACAGTGCAGGGGAAAGAATAGTAGACATAATAGCAAC
AGACATACAAACTAAAGAATTACAAAAACAAATTACAAAAATTCAAAATTTTCGGGTTTATTACAGGGAC
AGCAGAGATCCACTTTGGCGCCGGCTCGAGGCCTGCAGGTGCAAAGATGGATAAAGTTTTAAACAGAGAG
GAATCTTTGCAGCTAATGGACCTTCTAGGTCTTGAAAGGAGTGGGAATTGGCTCCGGTGCCCGTCAGTGG
GCAGAGCGCACATCGCCCACAGTCCCCGAGAAGTTGGGGGGAGGGGTCGGCAATTGAACCGGTGCCTAGA
GAAGGTGGCGCGGGGTAAACTGGGAAAGTGATGTCGTGTACTGGCTCCGCCTTTTTCCCGAGGGTGGGGG
AGAACCGTATATAAGTGCAGTAGTCGCCGTGAACGTTCTTTTTCGCAACGGGTTTGCCGCCAGAACACAG
GTAAGTGCCGTGTGTGGTTCCCGCGGGCCTGGCCTCTTTACGGGTTATGGCCCTTGCGTGCCTTGAATTA
CTTCCACCTGGCTGCAGTACGTGATTCTTGATCCCGAGCTTCGGGTTGGAAGTGGGTGGGAGAGTTCGAG
GCCTTGCGCTTAAGGAGCCCCTTCGCCTCGTGCTTGAGTTGAGGCCTGGCCTGGGCGCTGGGGCCGCCGC
GTGCGAATCTGGTGGCACCTTCGCGCCTGTCTCGCTGCTTTCGATAAGTCTCTAGCCATTTAAAATTTTT
GATGACCTGCTGCGACGCTTTTTTTCTGGCAAGATAGTCTTGTAAATGCGGGCCAAGATCTGCACACTGG
TATTTCGGTTTTTGGGGCCGCGGGCGGCGACGGGGCCCGTGCGTCCCAGCGCACATGTTCGGCGAGGCGG
GGCCTGCGAGCGCGGCCACCGAGAATCGGACGGGGGTAGTCTCAAGCTGGCCGGCCTGCTCTGGTGCCTG
GCCTCGCGCCGCCGTGTATCGCCCCGCCCTGGGCGGCAAGGCTGGCCCGGTCGGCACCAGTTGCGTGAGC
GGAAAGATGGCCGCTTCCCGGCCCTGCTGCAGGGAGCTCAAAATGGAGGACGCGGCGCTCGGGAGAGCGG
GCGGGTGAGTCACCCACACAAAGGAAAAGGGCCTTTCCGTCCTCAGCCGTCGCTTCATGTGACTCCACGG
AGTACCGGGCGCCGTCCAGGCACCTCGATTAGTTCTCGAGCTTTTGGAGTACGTCGTCTTTAGGTTGGGG
GGAGGGGTTTTATGCGATGGAGTTTCCCCACACTGAGTGGGTGGAGACTGAAGTTAGGCCAGCTTGGCAC
TTGATGTAATTCTCCTTGGAATTTGCCCTTTTTGAGTTTGGATCTTGGTTCATTCTCAAGCCTCAGACAG
TGGTTCAAAGTTTTTTTCTTCCATTTCAGGTGTCGTGAGGCTAGCACCGCCACCATGGACATGCTGGACC
CGGGTCTGGATCCCGCTGCCTCGGCCACCGCTGCTGCCGCCGCCAGCCACGACAAGGGACCCGAGGCGGA
GGAGGGCGTCGAGCTGCAGGAAGGCGGGGACGGCCCAGGAGCGGAGGAGCAGACAGCGGTGGCCATCACC
AGCGTCCAGCAGGCGGCGTTCGGCGACCACAACATCCAGTACCAGTTCCGCACAGAGACAAATGGAGGAC
AGACAGGAACACAGAGGACGATCGCCCCCCGGACACACCCTTACTCTCCAAAAATTGATGGAACCAGAAC
ACCCCGAGATGAGAGGAGAAGAGCCCAGCACAACGAAGTGGAGCGGAGGCGGAGGGACAAGATCAACAAC
TGGATCGTCCAGCTTTCGAAAATCATTCCAGACTGTAACGCAGACAACAGCAAGACGGGAGCGAGTAAAG
GAGGGATCCTGTCCAAGGCCTGCGATTACATCCGGGAGTTGCGCCAGACCAACCAGCGCATGCAGGAGAC
CTTCAAAGAGGCCGAGCGGCTGCAGATGGACAACGAGCTCCTGAGGCAGCAGATCGAGGAGCTGAAGAAT
GAGAACGCCCTGCTTCGAGCCCAGCTGCAGCAGCACAACCTGGAGATGGTGGGCGAGGGCACCCGGCAGT
AGTAATGAACTAGTCCGTAACTTGAAAGTATTTCGATTTCTTGGCTTTATATATCTTGTGGAAAGGACGA
TCTTTGGAAGAATTAACCGGTTGGACGCGTTAAGTCGACAATCAACCTCTGGATTACAAAATTTGTGAAA
GATTGACTGGTATTCTTAACTATGTTGCTCCTTTTACGCTATGTGGATACGCTGCTTTAATGCCTTTGTA
TCATGCTATTGCTTCCCGTATGGCTTTCATTTTCTCCTCCTTGTATAAATCCTGGTTGCTGTCTCTTTAT
GAGGAGTTGTGGCCCGTTGTCAGGCAACGTGGCGTGGTGTGCACTGTGTTTGCTGACGCAACCCCCACTG
GTTGGGGCATTGCCACCACCTGTCAGCTCCTTTCCGGGACTTTCGCTTTCCCCCTCCCTATTGCCACGGC
GGAACTCATCGCCGCCTGCCTTGCCCGCTGCTGGACAGGGGCTCGGCTGTTGGGCACTGACAATTCCGTG
GTGTTGTCGGGGAAATCATCGTCCTTTCCTTGGCTGCTCGCCTGTGTTGCCACCTGGATTCTGCGCGGGA
CGTCCTTCTGCTACGTCCCTTCGGCCCTCAATCCAGCGGACCTTCCTTCCCGCGGCCTGCTGCCGGCTCT
GCGGCCTCTTCCGCGTCTTCGCCTTCGCCCTCAGACGAGTCGGATCTCCCTTTGGGCCGCCTCCCCGCGT
CGACTTTAAGACCAATGACTTACAAGGCAGCTGTAGATCTTAGCCACTTTTTAAAAGAAAAGGGGGGACT
GGAAGGGCTAATTCACTCCCAACGAAGACAAGATCTGCTTTTTGCTTGTACTGGGTCTCTCTGGTTAGAC
CAGATCTGAGCCTGGGAGCTCTCTGGCTAACTAGGGAACCCACTGCTTAAGCCTCAATAAAGCTTGCCTT
GAGTGCTTCAAGTAGTGTGTGCCCGTCTGTTGTGTGACTCTGGTAACTAGAGATCCCTCAGACCCTTTTA
GTCAGTGTGGAAAATCTCTAGCAGTACGTATAGTAGTTCATGTCATCTTATTATTCAGTATTTATAACTT
GCAAAGAAATGAATATCAGAGAGTGAGAGGAACTTGTTTATTGCAGCTTATAATGGTTACAAATAAAGCA
ATAGCATCACAAATTTCACAAATAAAGCATTTTTTTCACTGCATTCTAGTTGTGGTTTGTCCAAACTCAT
CAATGTATCTTATCATGTCTGGCTCTAGCTATCCCGCCCCTAACTCCGCCCATCCCGCCCCTAACTCCGC
CCAGTTCCGCCCATTCTCCGCCCCATGGCTGACTAATTTTTTTTATTTATGCAGAGGCCGAGGCCGCCTC
GGCCTCTGAGCTATTCCAGAAGTAGTGAGGAGGCTTTTTTGGAGGCCTAGGGACGTACCCAATTCGCCCT
ATAGTGAGTCGTATTACGCGCGCTCACTGGCCGTCGTTTTACAACGTCGTGACTGGGAAAACCCTGGCGT
TACCCAACTTAATCGCCTTGCAGCACATCCCCCTTTCGCCAGCTGGCGTAATAGCGAAGAGGCCCGCACC
GATCGCCCTTCCCAACAGTTGCGCAGCCTGAATGGCGAATGGG
[124 nt withheld, positions 6344-6467]
C
[91 nt withheld, positions 6469-6559]
A
[49 nt withheld, positions 6561-6609]
CCTTTGACGTTGGAGTCCACGTTCTTT
[37 nt withheld, positions 6637-6673]
ACCCTATCTCGGTCTATTCTTTTGATTTATAAGGGATTTTGCCGATTTCGGCCTATTGGTTAAAAAATGA
GCTGATTTAACAAAAATTTAACGCGAATTTTAACAAAATATTAACGCTTACAATTTAGGTGGCACTTTTC
GGGGAAATGTGCGCGGAACCCCTATTTGTTTATTTTTCTAAATACATTCAAATATGTATCCGCTCATGAG
ACAATAACCCTGATAAATGCTTCAATAATATTGAAAAAGGAAGAGTATGAGTATTCAACATTTCCGTGTC
GCCCTTATTCCCTTTTTTGCGGCATTTTGCCTTCCTGTTTTTGCTCACCCAGAAACGCTGGTGAAAGTAA
AAGATGCTGAAGATCAGTTGGGTGCACGAGTGGGTTACATCGAACTGGATCTCAACAGCGGTAAGATCCT
TGAGAGTTTTCGCCCCGAAGAACGTTTTCCAATGATGAGCACTTTTAAAGTTCTGCTATGTGGCGCGGTA
TTATCCCGTATTGACGCCGGGCAAGAGCAACTCGGTCGCCGCATACACTATTCTCAGAATGACTTGGTTG
AGTACTCACCAGTCACAGAAAAGCATCTTACGGATGGCATGACAGTAAGAGAATTATGCAGTGCTGCCAT
AACCATGAGTGATAACACTGCGGCCAACTTACTTCTGACAACGATCGGAGGACCGAAGGAGCTAACCGCT
TTTTTGCACAACATGGGGGATCATGTAACTCGCCTTGATCGTTGGGAACCGGAGCTGAATGAAGCCATAC
CAAACGACGAGCGTGACACCACGATGCCTGTAGCAATGGCAACAACGTTGCGCAAACTATTAACTGGCGA
ACTACTTACTCTAGCTTCCCGGCAACAATTAATAGACTGGATGGAGGCGGATAAAGTTGCAGGACCACTT
CTGCGCTCGGCCCTTCCGGCTGGCTGGTTTATTGCTGATAAATCTGGAGCCGGTGAGCGTGGGTCTCGCG
GTATCATTGCAGCACTGGGGCCAGATGGTAAGCCCTCCCGTATCGTAGTTATCTACACGACGGGGAGTCA
GGCAACTATGGATGAACGAAATAGACAGATCGCTGAGATAGGTGCCTCACTGATTAAGCATTGGTAACTG
TCAGACCAAGTTTACTCATATATACTTTAGATTGATTTAAAACTTCATTTTTAATTTAAAAGGATCTAGG
TGAAGATCCTTTTTGATAATCTCATGACCAAAATCCCTTAACGTGAGTTTTCGTTCCACTGAGCGTCAGA
CCCCGTAGAAAAGATCAAAGGATCTTCTTGAGATCCTTTTTTTCTGCGCGTAATCTGCTGCTTGCAAACA
AAAAAACCACCGCTACCAGCGGTGGTTTGTTTGCCGGATCAAGAGCTACCAACTCTTTTTCCGAAGGTAA
CTGGCTTCAGCAGAGCGCAGATACCAAATACTGTTCTTCTAGTGTAGCCGTAGTTAGGCCACCACTTCAA
GAACTCTGTAGCACCGCCTACATACCTCGCTCTGCTAATCCTGTTACCAGTGGCTGCTGCCAGTGGCGAT
AAGTCGTGTCTTACCGGGTTGGACTCAAGACGATAGTTACCGGATAAGGCGCAGCGGTCGGGCTGAACGG
GGGGTTCGTGCACACAGCCCAGCTTGGAGCGAACGACCTACACCGAACTGAGATACCTACAGCGTGAGCT
ATGAGAAAGCGCCACGCTTCCCGAAGGGAGAAAGGCGGACAGGTATCCGGTAAGCGGCAGGGTCGGAACA
GGAGAGCGCACGAGGGAGCTTCCAGGGGGAAACGCCTGGTATCTTTATAGTCCTGTCGGGTTTCGCCACC
TCTGACTTGAGCGTCGATTTTTGTGATGCTCGTCAGGGGGGCGGAGCCTATGGAAAAACGCCAGCAACGC
GGCCTTTTTACGGTTCCTGGCCTTTTGCTGGCCTTTTGCTCACATGTTCTTTCCTGCGTTATCCCCTGAT
TCTGTGGATAACCGTATTACCGCCTTTGAGTGAGCTGATACCGCTCGCCGCAGCCGAACGACCGAGCGCA
GCGAGTCAGTGAGCGAGGAAGCGGAAGAGCGCCCAATACGCAAACCGCCTCTCCCCGCGCGTTGGCCGAT
TCATTAATGCAGCTGGCACGACAGGTTTCCCGACTGGAAAGCGGGCAGTGAGCGCAACGCAATTAATGTG
AGTTAGCTCACTCATTAGGCACCCCAGGCTTTACACTTTATGCTTCCGGCTCGTATGTTGTGTGGAATTG
TGAGCGGATAACAATTTCACACAGGAAACAGCTATGACCATGATTACGCCAAGCGCGCAATTAACCCTCA
CTAAAGGGAACAAAAGCTGGAGCTGCAAGC
Features (pLannotate 1.2.2; 31 found; start..end, strand, type, name):
      5..231     +  promoter       RSV promoter: Rous sarcoma virus enhancer/promoter
    232..412     +  LTR            5' LTR (truncated): truncated 5' long terminal repeat (LTR) from HIV-1
    459..584     +  misc_feature   HIV-1 Ψ: packaging signal of human immunodeficiency virus type 1
    568..931     +  CDS            HIV-1 gag (fragment): gag protein from human immunodeficiency virus 1; gag
   1077..1310    +  misc_feature   RRE: The Rev response element (RRE) of HIV-1 allows for Rev-dependent mRNA export from the nucleus to the cytoplasm.
   1687..1713    +  CDS            Rev (fragment): human immunodeficiency virus 1 (HIV-1) Rev protein; rev; enhances nuclear export of unspliced and incompletely spliced viral mRNAs
   1720..1743    +  promoter       SV40 promoter (fragment): SV40 early promoter
   1744..1815    +  promoter       SV40 promoter (fragment): SV40 enhancer and early promoter
   1839..1974    +  rep_origin     SV40 ori: SV40 origin of replication
   2020..2616    +  CDS            PuroR (fragment): puromycin N-acetyltransferase; pac from Streptomyces; confers resistance to puromycin
   2665..2782    +  misc_feature   cPPT/CTS: central polypurine tract and central termination sequence of HIV-1
   2847..2913    +  CDS            small t antigen (fragment): SV40 (simian virus 40) small t antigen
   2920..4098    +  promoter       EF-1α promoter: strong constitutive promoter for human elongation factor EF-1α
   4115..4759    +  CDS            USF2 (fragment): USF2_HUMAN - Also known as BHLHB12. Experimental evidence at protein level: Swiss-Prot protein existence level 1. Transcription factor that binds to a symmetrical DNA sequence (E-boxes) (5'-CACGTG-3') that is found in a variety of viral and cellular promoters. From Homo sapiens (Human).
   4775..4828    +  promoter       U6 promoter (fragment): RNA polymerase III promoter for human U6 snRNA
   4870..5458    +  misc_feature   WPRE: woodchuck hepatitis virus posttranscriptional regulatory element
   5509..5528    +  misc_feature   cPPT/CTS (fragment): central polypurine tract and central termination sequence of HIV-1
   5530..5763    +  LTR            3' LTR (ΔU3): self-inactivating 3' long terminal repeat (LTR) from HIV-1
   5841..5962    +  polyA_signal   SV40 poly(A) signal: SV40 polyadenylation signal
   6002..6137    +  rep_origin     SV40 ori: SV40 origin of replication
   6158..6176    -  promoter       T7 promoter: promoter for bacteriophage T7 RNA polymerase
   6184..6339    +  CDS            lacZα (fragment): LacZα fragment of β-galactosidase; lacZ fragment
   6344..6772    +  rep_origin     f1 ori (sequence partly withheld): f1 bacteriophage origin of replication; arrow indicates direction of (+) strand synthesis
   6825..6929    +  promoter       AmpR promoter: bla
   6930..7790    +  CDS            AmpR: β-lactamase; bla; confers resistance to ampicillin, carbenicillin, and related antibiotics
   7961..8549    +  rep_origin     ori: high-copy-number ColE1/pMB1/pBR322/pUC origin of replication
   8732..8824    +  CDS            lacI (fragment): lac repressor; lacI; The lac repressor binds to the lac operator to inhibit transcription in E. coli. This inhibition can be relieved by adding lactose or isopropyl-β-D-thiogalactopyranoside (IPTG).
   8837..8858    +  protein_bind   CAP binding site: CAP binding activates transcription in the presence of cAMP. E. coli catabolite activator protein
   8873..8903    +  promoter       lac promoter: promoter for the E. coli lac operon
   8911..8927    +  protein_bind   lac operator: The lac repressor binds to the lac operator to inhibit transcription in E. coli. This inhibition can be relieved by adding lactose or isopropyl-β-D-thiogalactopyranoside (IPTG). lac repressor encoded by lacI
   8972..8990    +  promoter       T3 promoter: promoter for bacteriophage T3 RNA polymerase
