[The description below was written by a language model from this plasmid's Addgene catalogue record and pLannotate feature annotations shown in this document.]
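Description:
TFORF1800 is a third-generation-style, self-inactivating lentiviral expression plasmid built on the pLX_TRC317 backbone, carrying the human transcription factor USF2 (also known as FIP or bHLHb12), an E-box-binding basic helix-loop-helix factor. It belongs to a barcoded collection of transcription factor ORFs in which each clone carries a unique 24-bp barcode, so that individual factors can be identified by sequencing in pooled overexpression screens. In bacteria the plasmid is maintained through a high-copy ColE1/pUC-type origin and ampicillin resistance (AmpR). An f1 origin and remnants of a lac/lacZα cloning region flanked by T7 and T3 promoters are also present in the backbone. The depositor notes that the plasmid may recombine, a common concern with LTR-containing vectors.

The viral genome is transcribed from an RSV promoter fused to a truncated HIV-1 5' LTR, followed by the Ψ packaging signal with a partial gag sequence and the RRE for Rev-dependent nuclear export. It ends in a ΔU3 3' LTR that inactivates LTR promoter activity after integration, with an SV40 polyadenylation signal downstream. Within this unit, an SV40 early promoter drives the puromycin N-acetyltransferase gene for selection of transduced mammalian cells. A cPPT/CTS element, which aids nuclear import of the reverse-transcribed genome, follows this cassette. The EF-1α promoter then drives constitutive expression of the synthesized USF2 ORF, catalogued as a 749-bp insert corresponding to a specific transcript isoform. A WPRE downstream enhances transcript stability and expression. The feature table does not annotate the barcode itself. A short sequence between the ORF and WPRE is called as a U6 promoter fragment, and the record does not state its role.
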