Addgene plasmid #143546: TFORF1800
Purpose: Lentiviral vector for overexpressing transcription factor ORFs with unique 24-bp barcodes. Barcodes facilitate identification of transcription factors in pooled screens.
Depositing lab: Feng Zhang. Depositing organization: Broad Institute. Publication: A transcription factor atlas of directed differentiation. Joung J, Ma S, Tay T, Geiger-Schuller KR, Kirchgatterer PC, Verdine VK, Guo B, Arias-Garcia MA, Allen WE, Singh A, Kuksenko O, Abudayyeh OO, Gootenberg JS, Fu Z, Macrae RK, Buenrostro JD, Regev A, Zhang F. Cell. 2023 Jan 5;186(1):209-229.e26. doi: 10.1016/j.cell.2022.11.026. PubMed 36608654.
Backbone
  Vector backbone: pLX_TRC317
  Backbone manufacturer: Broad Institute Genetic Perturbation Platform
  Backbone size w/o insert (bp): 8264
  Vector type: Mammalian Expression, Lentiviral
  Selectable markers: Puromycin
Growth in bacteria
  Bacterial resistance: Ampicillin, 100 μg/mL
  Growth temperature: 37°C
  Growth strain: NEB Stable
  Copy number: High Copy
Gene/Insert
  Gene/Insert name: USF2
  Species: H. sapiens (human)
  Insert size (bp): 749
  Entrez Gene: USF2 (a.k.a. FIP, bHLHb12)
  Promoter: EF1a
  Cloning method: Unknown
  Sequencing primers: 5′ GGGTGGAGACTGAAGTTAGGCCAG; 3′ CACATAGCGTAAAAGGAGCAACATAG
Terms and licenses: Academic/Nonprofit Terms; Industry Terms: Not Available to Industry
Depositor comments: NM_001321150,ENST00000379134 . The transcription factor ORF portion of this plasmid was synthesized by Genewiz. Please test multiple small colonies in case of plasmid recombination. To make this collection available in a timely manner, a portion of this collection was not fully sequenced by Addgene. If an Addgene verified full plasmid sequence is not available, please contact us prior to placing an order to request the full sequence.
How to cite: TFORF1800 was a gift from Feng Zhang (Addgene plasmid # 143546 ; http://n2t.net/addgene:143546 ; RRID:Addgene_143546)
