>Addgene plasmid #143546 | TFORF1800 | depositor partial sequence | sequence record 282768 | Insert
ACCGCCACCATGGACATGCTGGACCCGGGTCTGGATCCCGCTGCCTCGGCCACCGCTGCTGCCGCCGCCA
GCCACGACAAGGGACCCGAGGCGGAGGAGGGCGTCGAGCTGCAGGAAGGCGGGGACGGCCCAGGAGCGGA
GGAGCAGACAGCGGTGGCCATCACCAGCGTCCAGCAGGCGGCGTTCGGCGACCACAACATCCAGTACCAG
TTCCGCACAGAGACAAATGGAGGACAGACAGGAACACAGAGGACGATCGCCCCCCGGACACACCCTTACT
CTCCAAAAATTGATGGAACCAGAACACCCCGAGATGAGAGGAGAAGAGCCCAGCACAACGAAGTGGAGCG
GAGGCGGAGGGACAAGATCAACAACTGGATCGTCCAGCTTTCGAAAATCATTCCAGACTGTAACGCAGAC
AACAGCAAGACGGGAGCGAGTAAAGGAGGGATCCTGTCCAAGGCCTGCGATTACATCCGGGAGTTGCGCC
AGACCAACCAGCGCATGCAGGAGACCTTCAAAGAGGCCGAGCGGCTGCAGATGGACAACGAGCTCCTGAG
GCAGCAGATCGAGGAGCTGAAGAATGAGAACGCCCTGCTTCGAGCCCAGCTGCAGCAGCACAACCTGGAG
ATGGTGGGCGAGGGCACCCGGCAGTAGTAATGAACTAGTCCGTAACTTGAAAGTATTTCGATTTCTTGGC
TTTATATATCTTGTGGAAAGGACGATCTTTGGAAGAATTAACCGGTTGG
