>Addgene plasmid #143546 | TFORF1800 | depositor partial sequence | sequence record 282769 | Barcode
TCTTTGGAAGAATTAACCGGTTGG
